Addgene plasmid #45427: pBbA5k-EPL68
Depositing lab: Aindrila Mukhopadhyay. Depositing organization: Lawrence Berkeley National Laboratory. Publication: Engineering microbial biofuel tolerance and export using efflux pumps. Dunlop MJ, Dossani ZY, Szmidt HL, Chu HC, Lee TS, Keasling JD, Hadi MZ, Mukhopadhyay A. Mol Syst Biol. 2011 May 10;7:487. doi: 10.1038/msb.2011.21. PubMed 21556065.
Backbone
  Vector backbone: pBbA5k
  Vector type: Synthetic Biology
Growth in bacteria
  Bacterial resistance: Kanamycin, 50 μg/mL
  Growth temperature: 37°C
  Growth strain: DH1 with AcrAB knocked out
  Copy number: Low Copy
Gene/Insert
  Gene/Insert name: Gmet_1664
  Species: Synthetic
  Insert size (bp): 6053
  Promoter: LacUV5
  Tag / fusion protein: His (C terminal on insert)
  Cloning method: Ligation Independent Cloning
  Sequencing primers: 5′ CAA AAG ATC TTT TAA GAA GGA GAT ATA CAT ATG TTT GTT CAA AGA CGT ACC ACC; 3′ CAG TGG TGA TGG TGA TGA TGT CGA CGC AGG GTC CTC TTC GAA CG
Resource information
  A portion of this plasmid was derived from a plasmid made by: ATCC 53774D-5
Terms and licenses: Academic/Nonprofit Terms; Industry Terms: Not Available to Industry
Depositor comments: Please note that this plasmid may require a unique bacterial strain, so make sure to confirm that you can also obtain the appropriate growth strain. Please contact us or contact our distributors if you have any questions.
How to cite: pBbA5k-EPL68 was a gift from Aindrila Mukhopadhyay (Addgene plasmid # 45427 ; http://n2t.net/addgene:45427 ; RRID:Addgene_45427)
