[The description below was written by a language model from this plasmid's Addgene catalogue record and pLannotate feature annotations shown in this document.]
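Description:
pBbA5k-EPL68 is a bacterial expression plasmid built on the pBbA5k synthetic-biology backbone and intended for use in Escherichia coli. It replicates from the p15A origin, which the record lists as low copy and which is compatible with ColE1-type plasmids in the same cell. Selection is by kanamycin resistance through the neo/nptII gene. The full sequence is 9,708 nt. The annotation also reports short fragments of an RSF origin, a Tn5 transposase and a tetracycline resistance gene. These appear to be non-functional remnants of backbone construction rather than working parts.

The payload is a 6,053 bp insert named Gmet_1664, listed as synthetic in the species field and cloned by ligation-independent cloning with a C-terminal His tag. The feature table does not annotate the insert itself, which presumably occupies the unannotated region between the promoter elements and the terminators. Its size, together with the associated study on efflux pumps for biofuel tolerance and export, suggests an efflux pump operon rather than a single gene, though the record does not spell out its composition. Expression is driven by the lacUV5 promoter with a downstream lac operator, and the plasmid carries its own lacI gene under the lacI promoter, so transcription is repressed until induced with IPTG or lactose. Tandem rrnB T1 and T7Te terminators follow the insert, and a lambda t0 terminator follows the resistance gene.

The recommended host is a DH1 strain lacking the native AcrAB pump. This background fits testing heterologous pumps for their ability to restore or improve solvent and biofuel tolerance without interference from the endogenous system.
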