Features (pLannotate 1.2.2; 13 found; start..end, strand, type, name):
   6104..6175    +  terminator     rrnB T1 terminator: transcription terminator T1 from the E. coli rrnB gene
   6191..6218    +  terminator     T7Te terminator: phage T7 early transcription terminator
   6237..6292    -  rep_origin     RSF ori (fragment): Plasmids containing the RSF 1030 origin of replication can be propagated in E. coli cells that contain additional plasmids with compatible origins.
   6380..6925    -  rep_origin     p15A ori: Plasmids containing the medium-copy-number p15A origin of replication can be propagated in E. coli cells that contain a second plasmid with the ColE1 origin.
   7039..7133    -  terminator     lambda t0 terminator: transcription terminator from phage lambda
   7167..7958    -  CDS            neo: KKA2_KLEPN - Also known as kan, nptII. Experimental evidence at protein level: Swiss-Prot protein existence level 1. Resistance to kanamycin, neomycin, paromomycin, ribostamycin, butirosin and gentamicin B. From Klebsiella pneumoniae.
   7990..8094    -  CDS            tnpA (fragment): TN5P_ECOLX - Also known as tnp. Experimental evidence at protein level: Swiss-Prot protein existence level 1. Mediates transposition of transposon Tn5 by a 'cut and paste' mechanism. First, the monomeric transposase binds the 19 bp inverted DNA repeats flanking the transposon. Then, dimerization of the DNA- bound transposase creates a synaptic DNA complex. After nicking of the first DNA strand, excision of the transposon proceeds through a series of intermediates. The transposase then mediates the insertion of the transposon at a new site by strand transfer. The activity of the wild- type tran
   8109..8130    -  protein_bind   CAP binding site: CAP binding activates transcription in the presence of cAMP. E. coli catabolite activator protein
   8143..9225    -  CDS            lacI: lac repressor; lacI; The lac repressor binds to the lac operator to inhibit transcription in E. coli. This inhibition can be relieved by adding lactose or isopropyl-β-D-thiogalactopyranoside (IPTG).
   9226..9303    -  promoter       lacI promoter: lacI
   9311..9590    -  CDS            TcR (fragment): tetracycline efflux protein; tet; confers resistance to tetracycline
   9614..9644    +  promoter       lac UV5 promoter: E. coli lac promoter with an "up" mutation
   9652..9668    +  protein_bind   lac operator: The lac repressor binds to the lac operator to inhibit transcription in E. coli. This inhibition can be relieved by adding lactose or isopropyl-β-D-thiogalactopyranoside (IPTG). lac repressor encoded by lacI
>Addgene plasmid #45427 | pBbA5k-EPL68 | depositor full sequence | sequence record 64026 | pBbA5k-EPL68 sequence 9708 bps
ATGTTTGTTCAAAGACGTACCACCTTCAACAAAAGCCGGCGTCAATGCGTAGTGCTGGCAGCCGTATTCA
TCCTCTCTGGTTGCATCAAGGTGGGGCCGGATTTTCACCGGCCAGATGTCGCGGTTCCATCTGACTGGAC
GGAGGCAGGAGAAAACCAGGGGGAAACCGGCCCCGCGGATTATCGCAGTTGGTGGCGGGTATTCAACGAC
CCGATCCTCGACCGCCTTATTGACCTCGCTTACCGTGAGAACCTCACCCTCAGGATCGCCGGAGCGCGAG
TGCTCGAAGCCAGGGCGCTGCTCGGCATAGTGGTCGGAGAGTATTTCCCGCAGACCCAGCAGGGCTTTGG
CTCGGTTCACTACAACAGGACAAGCCGGGGGTCTGTGCAGACCGGCACCCAACAATCTTCCGCCAGCCAA
AGCAGTGCGTCGCTCGGAGGTGGCTCCGGGTTATCGTTCTGGCAATCGCAGATCGGGTTGACGGCCAGTT
GGGAACTCGATTTCTGGGGCAAGTACAGGCGGGCCATCGAATCGGCCGATGCAAGCTGGCTTGCCTCTGT
GGCCGACTACGACAATGCACTTGTGGCTCTTACGGCGGATGTCGCCAATTCCTACATAACCATCAGGACC
CTGGAAACGCGGCTCGACATTGCCCGCCGGAACACGCAAACCCAGAGAGAGAACCTGAACATCGCCGAAG
CCCGGTTCAAGTACGGCACAGCAACGCAGCTGGATCTGGATCAGGCAGAAACTTCGCTCAATACCACCCT
TGCCACGACCCCCTCCCTGGAAGCGCAACTCCGGCAGACAAAACACGGCCTCAGCGTCCTGTTGGGAATG
GCGCCGGGCGATCTGTCCGGCTATCTGAATGGTCCTGCCACTATCCCCGTCTCTCCCCCCCAGGTTGTGT
TCGGCATCCCGGCCGACCTGCTACGCCGCCGGCCCGATATCCGCGCCGCGGAACACCGTGCAGCGGCCCA
GAGCGCCCAGATCGGCGTGGCAAAGGCTGACCTCTATCCCGCTTTCTCCCTCTCCGGCACGTTTGGTTTC
CTCTCAACCGATATCGGCGGTGCCAGCCTGAGCGACATGTTCAACTGGAGCAGCCGTTTCATACAGGCAG
GCCCTTCGTTCCAGTGGAACATCCTCAATTACGGCCGGATTTCGAACAATGTCCGGCTCCAGGATGCGCG
GCTCCAGGAACTGCTCATCACCTACCAGAACATGGTGCTCACCGCGCAGCAGGAGGTTGAGGACAACCTG
GTGGCCTTCCTGCGGGCCCGCGACCGGGCCGAATTCCTGGCGCGGAGCACAGCCGCTGCGGCGAGATCTC
TCAATCTCGCGGTCCTCCAGTATCAGCAGGGGATCAAGGACTTCACCACGGTACTTATCGCGCAGCAGTC
CCTCTTGAATGAGCAGGACAGCCTGGCCACAACCATGGGCAGCATCGCGAGCAGTCTGGTTGGTGTGTAC
CGGGCACTGGGGGGCGGTTGGGAGATACGGGAAGGAAAAGAACTGGTTCCCCCTGAGATCAGAAAAGAAA
TGGAACAGCGAACCGATTGGGGAAAGCTCCTTGCCCCGGCGTCATACAATCCGCCCGCCCCCCCGGAGCA
CAAGCCAGGAGTCCGGGGGCCGGACTGGTGACCGTTTTGCCGCGGCATCATGAATAGATCAGTACTGAAC
GGAGACATTCGATAGTCTGATGCGGACCAGGGAGGCAATGCGGCTATGTTTCGCGGAATGAAAACCACTT
TCCAACCCTTACATTGCCTTGTGCTCTGGGTCCTGCCACTTCTCGCCCTTCTTCAGGCCGGATGCAAGAA
GCCCCCGCCGCCCCCTCCCCCGCCCCCGAAGGTGACCGTTTCTCACCCCCTGAAACGTGAAGTTACCGAT
TACCTGGAACTGACCGGCAACACCCAGGCCGTCAACTCTGTGCAGTTGGTCGCTCGTGTTCCCGGGTATC
TTGAGAAGGTCTTTTTCCGGGACGGGCAGATGGTCACCAATGGGCAACCGCTCTTTCAGCTACAGCGGAA
CACCTATGAGGCCGCCCTCCGCCAGGCCGAAGGCCAGGTCATGGCGCTGAAATCGCAGCTTGAGTACGCC
GAAGGTCAACTGATCCGCTACTCCAACCTGTTGCCCCATAAGGCCGCTACCCAGACTGACGTGGACAACT
GGAGATACCAGCGGGACTCCGCCAGGGCTAACCTGAAAGCCGCGGAGGCGAATCGGGACCTCGCAAGGCT
CAATCTTGGCTACACCCTGGTCTCGGCCCCCTTTAGCGGACGGATAGATCGGAGACAGCAGGATCCGGGA
AATCTGGTGGGCTCTGAAACGAACAACACCGTTCTTGCCCAACTCATCCAGATCGACCCCATTTACGTGT
ATTTCACGGTCAGCGACCTGGACCTGGCCCGGTTGCTCAAGACAAACCGTCTTCCCGGCGTTGCCAAAAC
AGAAAAACGCCCGGTTTTTATCGCCCTTGCACAGGAAGAGGGTTATTCGCACAAGGGTTATGTCGATTTT
GCCGCCACAAGCCTCACCCCTACCACCGGAACGCTGCTGTTACGGGGCGTCTTCCGGAATCCGTCAGGAA
GGATACTCCCCGGATTGTACGCGAAGGTCCGTCTCCCGCTGGAGAGAAGGGTCGCTCTCCTGACTCCCGA
CACGGCAATAAGAAGCGACCAGCAGGGGTCGTACGTGCTGACCGTGAACGGCAAAAATACGGTGGAGCGG
CGCGCCGTCAAGACAGGCCACCAGGAGGATTCCCTGCGCGTGATCGAACAAGGCCTTGACGGAAGCGAAT
GGGTCATCGTCAAAGGACAGCTGAAAGCCCCCTCTGGAAGCCGTGTAACCCCCGTACGGGAGGATGCGGA
GCCTGCGTCTGCCCCTTCCCGCACCACCGCGGGACCGAAGGTCAAGCCGTGATTTCCCAGTTCTTCATCG
AACGTCCCATCTTCGCCAACGTCATCGCGCTGGTCACGGTCATCATCGGGCTGATCTTCCTGAATCGCCT
GCCAGTGGCCCAGTACCCCCAGATCGTGCCCCCGACCATACAGGTGACCGCGCGCTACCCCGGCGCAAGC
GCGGAGGTTGTCGCGGCGACCATCGGAGTACCTATCGAACAGGCGGTGAACGGCGTGGAAGGCTCCATCT
ACATGTCGTCCACCAGCGGGAGTGACGGCTCCTATAACCTGACCATCACCTTCGATGTCGGAACCGACCT
CAATACCTCCCTGGCTCTTGTCCAGAACCTGGTAAACACCTCCCTGGCCCAACTTCCGGGCGGGGCGCAG
CAGCAGGGAGTCACCGTAAAAAAAGTCTCGCCCAACATCCTGCTGGTGGCCAGCCTCTATGCGGACGATG
AGAGATTCGAGGAGATCTTCCTCTCCAACTATGCCGTCATAAACCTGCAAAACCCGCTGGCCAGGCTCCC
CGGCGTCGGCCAGGTGCGGGTATTCGGCGCTGGTCCCTACAGCATGAGGGTCTGGCTCGACGCCAAGAGA
CTCCAGAGCTTCGACCTCACCACAAGCGACATTCTGACCGCCATCCAGAGACAGAACGTCCAGGTGGTGG
CGGGACAGCTCGGGGCCCCGCCGGTTCCGGCGAGCCAGAGTTTCCAGTTCACCGTTACCACCCTTGGCCG
GCTCTCTGATGTGGGGCAGTTCGAAGATATCGTCGTCAAGACCGCAACCGGCCCGGCTCCGCAGGTGGTG
CGGCTGCGAGACGTGGCACGGGTGGATCTGAGCCAGCAGAACTTCAGCAATTACGCCCGGTTCACCGGCC
ACAAATCAGCCCAGATCGTGGTTTTCGCCCTTCCGGACGCCAACGCCATCGATGTGGCCGACAGCGTTTA
CAAGGCCCTGGACGGGATGAGCAAGAAATTCCCCGACGGGATGAAATACGCCATCCGCTACGACACCACC
AAGTTTGTCAGGGAGGCGATCTCCAGCGTCTACGACACACTCTTCATAGCCGCATTCCTGGTGCTCTTCG
TCATCCTCCTGTTCCTGCAGAACATCAGGGCGATGCTGGTTCCGGCCACCACTGTGCCGGTCACCATCAT
TGGCGCCTTTATCGCCATGGCCGGACTCGGTTTCACGATCAACCTGATGACCCTGTTCGCGCTGGTGCTG
GTCATCGGGATCGTGGTGGACGACGCCATCGTTATCGTGGAGAGCAGTTCATACTATATCGAAAAGGGGC
TTGCCCCGAAGGAGGCCACCATCAAGGCGATGCGGGAACTGACCGGGCCGGTGATGGGGATTACCCTTGC
CCTGGTCGCGGTCTTCCTTCCGGCGGCCTTCTTCCCGGGAATCACCGGGCAGATATTCCGCCAGTTCGCC
CTGGTAATCGCCTCAACGGCCGTGATCAGCGCCATCAACGCACTTACCCTGAAGCCGGTCCAGTGCGCCT
TGTGGCTGAGGCCGCGCGGGGAAAAGCGGCCTAACTGGTTCTACCGGGGATTCAACCGGGCGTTCCAGTC
CTTCACCAATGTCTACATTGGGATCGTCGCCCGGATGGTGAAACGGCCGGTCCTGTTCGTTGTCATTTTC
GCCATCATCGTCACAACCTCTTTCCTGGTATTCATAAATCGCCCCCTCGGCTTTCTCCCCACCGAGGACC
AGGGTTACGGCGTCCTGGTGTCCCGCATCCCCGAAGGGGCCTCACAGCCCAGGTCGGAGAAGGTGGCGGT
GCAGATCAACGAGATTCTCAAAAAGACCTCCGGTGTCGACTTCTGGGTCCACATCGGCGGGTTGTCGATC
CTGGATGGTGCCAACGTCTCAAACATGTCCACCACCTTCGTCGTTTACAAAGACTGGAGCGAGCGGGGCT
CCGCCCTGAACCAGGACAGGATCATAGCGAGCATCAATCGCCAGCTTGCCGAGATCCAGGAGGCACAGGC
GTTTGTGGTCATCCCTCCGCCGATCCGGGGCCTCGGTCAGACTGGCGGTTTCCAGATGATGGTGGAGGAT
CGGGGGAGCGTCGGTCTTGAACGGCTCAAGGATGCCGCTGACGAGCTGATGCGGAGCGGCAACTCACAGC
CTAACCTGAAGGGCCTCGCCTCCACCTTCAGCCTAAGCAGCCCCCAATTGTACCTGGATATCGACAGGAC
CAAGGCGGAGGCCCTCCTGGTGCCCCTGTCGAATGTCTTCGAGACCCTCCAGGCATACCTCGGTTCCTCG
TTCGTGAACCTCTTCAACAAATACAACCAGGTCTTCCAGGTCTATATTCAGGCCGACAGCCCTTACCGCA
TCAGGCCCGAGGACATAGGAAAACTCTATGTGCGCAACCAACGGGGGGAGATGGTTCCCCTCGGCGCCCT
GATTAATGTCAGGCAGACCCAGGGCCCCGAACTGATAACCCGGTACAACCTCTACCCGGCCGCCGCCATT
TTCGGCTCTGCCGCCCCCGGCTTCAGCTCCGGTCAGGCCCTGACTCTGATGGAGAGGATGGCCGCCGAAA
AGCTCCCTGAGGGGATTGACTTCGATTGGACCTCCACCAGCTTCCAGGAAAAGAAGGTGGGCAAACAAGC
CTACTTCATCTACGCCCTCTCCGTCATCCTGGTCTACATGGTCCTGGCGGCCCTGTACGAAAGCTGGACT
TCGCCCGCAGCGATCATTCTCGTGGTCCCGATAGCGCTGGTCGGAGTCCTTCTGGCCCTCATCATCCGGG
GCTACGACAACAACCTCTATACCCAGGTGGGGCTGGTGCTGATGATTGCACTGGCGAGCAAAAACGCCAT
CCTTATCGTGGAATTCGCCCGCGACCTCCACCACGGAGGGATGTCCATAGCCGAGGCCGCCATCGAGGCA
ACCCGCCGCCGGTTCCGTCCGATCGTCATGACCTCGTTCGCGTTCATCCTGGGAGTCGTTCCGCTTGTGG
TCGCGTTCGGAGCGGGTTCGGCGGGCCAACGTGCCATCGGCTCTGTCGTCTTCGGGGGCATGATCTCCTC
CACCCTTCTCGCCATCCCGTTCGTTCCGGTGTTCTATGTGGTCCTGGAACGTATGAGTGAATGGGTGGGC
AATTGGCGTTCGAAGAGGACCCTGCGTCGACATCATCACCATCACCACTGAGGATCCAAACTCGAGTAAG
GATCTCCAGGCATCAAATAAAACGAAAGGCTCAGTCGAAAGACTGGGCCTTTCGTTTTATCTGTTGTTTG
TCGGTGAACGCTCTCTACTAGAGTCACACTGGCTCACCTTCGGGTGGGCCTTTCTGCGTTTATACCTAGG
GATATATTCCGCTTCCTCGCTCACTGACTCGCTACGCTCGGTCGTTCGACTGCGGCGAGCGGAAATGGCT
TACGAACGGGGCGGAGATTTCCTGGAAGATGCCAGGAAGATACTTAACAGGGAAGTGAGAGGGCCGCGGC
AAAGCCGTTTTTCCATAGGCTCCGCCCCCCTGACAAGCATCACGAAATCTGACGCTCAAATCAGTGGTGG
CGAAACCCGACAGGACTATAAAGATACCAGGCGTTTCCCCCTGGCGGCTCCCTCGTGCGCTCTCCTGTTC
CTGCCTTTCGGTTTACCGGTGTCATTCCGCTGTTATGGCCGCGTTTGTCTCATTCCACGCCTGACACTCA
GTTCCGGGTAGGCAGTTCGCTCCAAGCTGGACTGTATGCACGAACCCCCCGTTCAGTCCGACCGCTGCGC
CTTATCCGGTAACTATCGTCTTGAGTCCAACCCGGAAAGACATGCAAAAGCACCACTGGCAGCAGCCACT
GGTAATTGATTTAGAGGAGTTAGTCTTGAAGTCATGCGCCGGTTAAGGCTAAACTGAAAGGACAAGTTTT
GGTGACTGCGCTCCTCCAAGCCAGTTACCTCGGTTCAAAGAGTTGGTAGCTCAGAGAACCTTCGAAAAAC
CGCCCTGCAAGGCGGTTTTTTCGTTTTCAGAGCAAGAGATTACGCGCAGACCAAAACGATCTCAAGAAGA
TCATCTTATTAATCAGATAAAATATTTCTAGATTTCAGTGCAATTTATCTCTTCAAATGTAGCACCTGAA
GTCAGCCCCATACGATATAAGTTGTTACTAGTGCTTGGATTCTCACCAATAAAAAACGCCCGGCGGCAAC
CGAGCGTTCTGAACAAATCCAGATGGAGTTCTGAGGTCATTACTGGATCTATCAACAGGAGTCCAAGCGA
GCTCTCGAACCCCAGAGTCCCGCTCAGAAGAACTCGTCAAGAAGGCGATAGAAGGCGATGCGCTGCGAAT
CGGGAGCGGCGATACCGTAAAGCACGAGGAAGCGGTCAGCCCATTCGCCGCCAAGCTCTTCAGCAATATC
ACGGGTAGCCAACGCTATGTCCTGATAGCGGTCCGCCACACCCAGCCGGCCACAGTCGATGAATCCAGAA
AAGCGGCCATTTTCCACCATGATATTCGGCAAGCAGGCATCGCCATGGGTCACGACGAGATCCTCGCCGT
CGGGCATGCGCGCCTTGAGCCTGGCGAACAGTTCGGCTGGCGCGAGCCCCTGATGCTCTTCGTCCAGATC
ATCCTGATCGACAAGACCGGCTTCCATCCGAGTACGTGCTCGCTCGATGCGATGTTTCGCTTGGTGGTCG
AATGGGCAGGTAGCCGGATCAAGCGTATGCAGCCGCCGCATTGCATCAGCCATGATGGATACTTTCTCGG
CAGGAGCAAGGTGAGATGACAGGAGATCCTGCCCCGGCACTTCGCCCAATAGCAGCCAGTCCCTTCCCGC
TTCAGTGACAACGTCGAGCACAGCTGCGCAAGGAACGCCCGTCGTGGCCAGCCACGATAGCCGCGCTGCC
TCGTCCTGCAGTTCATTCAGGGCACCGGACAGGTCGGTCTTGACAAAAAGAACCGGGCGCCCCTGCGCTG
ACAGCCGGAACACGGCGGCATCAGAGCAGCCGATTGTCTGTTGTGCCCAGTCATAGCCGAATAGCCTCTC
CACCCAAGCGGCCGGAGAACCTGCGTGCAATCCATCTTGTTCAATCATGCGAAACGATCCTCATCCTGTC
TCTTGATCAGATCATGATCCCCTGCGCCATCAGATCCTTGGCGGCAAGAAAGCCATCCAGTTTACTTTGC
AGGGCTTCCCAACCTTACCAGAGGGCGCCCCAGCTGGCAATTCCGACGTCGGTGCCTAATGAGTGAGCTA
ACTTACATTAATTGCGTTGCGCTCACTGCCCGCTTTCCAGTCGGGAAACCTGTCGTGCCAGCTGCATTAA
TGAATCGGCCAACGCGCGGGGAGAGGCGGTTTGCGTATTGGGCGCCAGGGTGGTTTTTCTTTTCACCAGT
GAGACGGGCAACAGCTGATTGCCCTTCACCGCCTGGCCCTGAGAGAGTTGCAGCAAGCGGTCCACGCTGG
TTTGCCCCAGCAGGCGAAAATCCTGTTTGATGGTGGTTAACGGCGGGATATAACATGAGCTGTCTTCGGT
ATCGTCGTATCCCACTACCGAGATGTCCGCACCAACGCGCAGCCCGGACTCGGTAATGGCGCGCATTGCG
CCCAGCGCCATCTGATCGTTGGCAACCAGCATCGCAGTGGGAACGATGCCCTCATTCAGCATTTGCATGG
TTTGTTGAAAACCGGACATGGCACTCCAGTCGCCTTCCCGTTCCGCTATCGGCTGAATTTGATTGCGAGT
GAGATATTTATGCCAGCCAGCCAGACGCAGACGCGCCGAGACAGAACTTAATGGGCCCGCTAACAGCGCG
ATTTGCTGGTGACCCAATGCGACCAGATGCTCCACGCCCAGTCGCGTACCGTCTTCATGGGAGAAAATAA
TACTGTTGATGGGTGTCTGGTCAGAGACATCAAGAAATAACGCCGGAACATTAGTGCAGGCAGCTTCCAC
AGCAATGGCATCCTGGTCATCCAGCGGATAGTTAATGATCAGCCCACTGACGCGTTGCGCGAGAAGATTG
TGCACCGCCGCTTTACAGGCTTCGACGCCGCTTCGTTCTACCATCGACACCACCACGCTGGCACCCAGTT
GATCGGCGCGAGATTTAATCGCCGCGACAATTTGCGACGGCGCGTGCAGGGCCAGACTGGAGGTGGCAAC
GCCAATCAGCAACGACTGTTTGCCCGCCAGTTGTTGTGCCACGCGGTTGGGAATGTAATTCAGCTCCGCC
ATCGCCGCTTCCACTTTTTCCCGCGTTTTCGCAGAAACGTGGCTGGCCTGGTTCACCACGCGGGAAACGG
TCTGATAAGAGACACCGGCATACTCTGCGACATCGTATAACGTTACTGGTTTCACATTCACCACCCTGAA
TTGACTCTCTTCCGGGCGCTATCATGCCATACCGCGAAAGGTTTTGCGCCATTCGATGGTGTCCGGGATC
TCGACGCTCTCCCTTATGCGACTCCTGCATTAGGAAGCAGCCCAGTAGTAGGTTGAGGCCGTTGAGCACC
GCCGCCGCAAGGAATGGTGCATGCAAGGAGATGGCGCCCAACAGTCCCCCGGCCACGGGGCCTGCCACCA
TACCCACGCCGAAACAAGCGCTCATGAGCCCGAAGTGGCGAGCCCGATCTTCCCCATCGGTGATGTCGGC
GATATAGGCGCCAGCAACCGCACCTGTGGCGCCGGTGATGCCGGCCACGATGCGTCCGGCGTAGAGGATC
GAGATCGTTTAGGCACCCCAGGCTTTACACTTTATGCTTCCGGCTCGTATAATGTGTGGAATTGTGAGCG
GATAACAATTTCAGAATTCAAAAGATCTTTTAAGAAGGAGATATACAT
