>Addgene plasmid #45427 | pBbA5k-EPL68 | addgene partial sequence | sequence record 66182 | pBbA5c-3 5'-CGTTTTATTTGATGCCTGG-3'
TGGTGATGGTGATGATGTCGACGCAGGGTCCTCTTCGAACGCCAATTGCCCACCCATTCACTCATACGTT
CCAGGACCACATAGAACACCGGAACGAACGGGATGGCGAGAAGGGTGGAGGAGATCATGCCCCCGAAGAC
GACAGAGCCGATGGCACGTTGGCCCGCCGAACCCGCTCCGAACGCGACCACAAGCGGAACGACTCCCAGG
ATGAACGCGAACGAGGTCATGACGATCGGACGGAACCGGCGGCGGGTTGCCTCGATGGCGGCCTCGGCTA
TGGACATCCCTCCGTGGTGGAGGTCGCGGGCGAATTCCACGATAAGGATGGCGTTTTTGCTCGCCAGTGC
AATCATCAGCACCAGCCCCACCTGGGTATAGAGGTTGTTGTCGTAGCCCCGGATGATGAGGGCCAGAAGG
ACTCCGACCAGCGCTATCGGGACCACGAGAATGATCGCTGCGGGCGAAGTCCAGCTTTCGTACAGGGCCG
CCAGGACCATGTAGACCAGGATGACGGAGAGGGCGTAGATGAAGTAGGCTTGTTTGCCCACCTTCTTTTC
CTGGAAGCTGGTGGAGGTCCAATCGAAGTCAATCCCCTCAGGGAGCTTTTCGGCGGCCATCCTCTCCATC
AGAGTCAGGGCCTGACCGGAGCTGAAGCCGGGGGCGGCAGAGCCGAAAATGGCGGCGGCCGGGTAGAGGT
TGTACCGGGTTATCAGTTCGGGGCCCTGGGTCTGCCTGACATTAATCAGGGCGCCGAGGGGAACCATCTC
CCCCCGTTGGTTGCGCACATAGAGTTTTCCTATGTCCTCGGGCCTGATGCGGTAAGGGC
